Addgene plasmid #205286: pAAV_Ef1a_DIO_hTyrHA_minBack
Purpose: Induces NM-like pigment accumulation in catecholaminergic neurons
Depositing lab: Matthias Prigge. Depositing organization: Leibniz-Institut fuer Neurobiologie (LIN).
Backbone
  Vector backbone: AAV
  Vector type: AAV
Growth in bacteria
  Bacterial resistance: Ampicillin, 100 μg/mL
  Growth temperature: 37°C
  Growth strain: NEB Stable
  Copy number: High Copy
Gene/Insert
  Gene/Insert name: hTyrosinase
  Species: H. sapiens (human)
  Cloning method: Gibson Cloning
Terms and licenses: Academic/Nonprofit Terms; Industry Terms: Not Available to Industry
How to cite: pAAV_Ef1a_DIO_hTyrHA_minBack was a gift from Matthias Prigge (Addgene plasmid # 205286 ; http://n2t.net/addgene:205286 ; RRID:Addgene_205286)
