[The description below was written by a language model from this plasmid's Addgene catalogue record and pLannotate feature annotations shown in this document.]
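Description:
pAAV_Ef1a_DIO_hTyrHA_minBack is a 6,576-nt adeno-associated virus transfer plasmid for Cre-dependent expression of human tyrosinase in mammalian neurons. It is propagated in bacteria as a high-copy plasmid through a ColE1/pUC-type origin and selected with ampicillin (AmpR, β-lactamase, under its own promoter); an f1 phage origin is also present. The expression cassette sits between AAV2 inverted terminal repeats, which direct replication and packaging of the intervening DNA into AAV particles. The annotation detects a complete ITR on the 3′ side but only short ITR fragments on the 5′ side, which may reflect the difficulty of sequencing or annotating these repeats rather than a true truncation. Short hits to SV40 small t antigen, β-globin intron, bom and rop are small fragments, most likely linker or backbone remnants.

The payload is driven by the strong constitutive EF-1α promoter. Downstream, the human TYR coding sequence, joined at its C-terminal end to an HA epitope tag (annotated as a partial 3xHA match), lies in the antisense orientation and is flanked by oppositely oriented pairs of lox2272 and loxP sites, the classic DIO (double-floxed inverted open reading frame) arrangement. Without Cre, no sense transcript is produced. In Cre-expressing cells, recombination between the incompatible lox pairs inverts the cassette and locks it in the sense orientation, permitting expression. A WPRE enhances transcript stability and expression, and a synthetic poly(A) signal terminates the message.

Tyrosinase catalyses the rate-limiting steps of melanin synthesis from tyrosine and DOPA. According to the record, the construct is used to induce accumulation of neuromelanin-like pigment in catecholaminergic neurons, with cell-type restriction presumably supplied by a Cre driver. The HA tag allows immunodetection of the expressed enzyme.
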