Features (pLannotate 1.2.2; 23 found; start..end, strand, type, name):
     66..654     +  rep_origin     ori: high-copy-number ColE1/pMB1/pBR322/pUC origin of replication
    727..754     +  repeat_region  AAV2 ITR (fragment): inverted terminal repeat of adeno-associated virus serotype 2 inverted
    783..810     +  repeat_region  AAV2 ITR (fragment): inverted terminal repeat of adeno-associated virus serotype 2 inverted
    873..939     +  CDS            small t antigen (fragment): SV40 (simian virus 40) small t antigen
    946..2124    +  promoter       EF-1α promoter: strong constitutive promoter for human elongation factor EF-1α
   2131..2148    +  misc_feature   MCS (fragment): pUC18/19 multiple cloning site
   2155..2188    +  protein_bind   lox2272: Cre-mediated recombination occurs in the 8-bp core sequence (GGATACTT). lox2272 sites are compatible with each other, but incompatible with loxP or loxN sites (Lee and Saito, 1988). Cre recombinase
   2189..2238    -  intron         β-globin intron (fragment): internally truncated intron from human β-globin
   2239..2272    +  protein_bind   loxP: Cre-mediated recombination occurs in the 8-bp core sequence (GCATACAT). Cre recombinase
   2282..2310    -  CDS            3xHA (fragment): three tandem HA epitope tags
   2332..3918    -  CDS            TYR: TYRO_HUMAN - Experimental evidence at protein level: Swiss-Prot protein existence level 1. This is a copper-containing oxidase that functions in the formation of pigments such as melanins and other polyphenolic compounds (By similarity). Catalyzes the initial and rate limiting step in the cascade of reactions leading to melanin production from tyrosine (By similarity). In addition to hydroxylating tyrosine to DOPA (3,4- dihydroxyphenylalanine), also catalyzes the oxidation of DOPA to DOPA- quinone, and possibly the oxidation of DHI (5,6-dihydroxyindole) to indole-5,6 quinone (By similarity). F
   3936..3969    -  protein_bind   lox2272: Cre-mediated recombination occurs in the 8-bp core sequence (GGATACTT). lox2272 sites are compatible with each other, but incompatible with loxP or loxN sites (Lee and Saito, 1988). Cre recombinase
   3970..4019    -  intron         β-globin intron (fragment): internally truncated intron from human β-globin
   4020..4053    -  protein_bind   loxP: Cre-mediated recombination occurs in the 8-bp core sequence (GCATACAT). Cre recombinase
   4066..4469    +  misc_feature   WPRE: woodchuck hepatitis virus posttranscriptional regulatory element
   4476..4524    +  polyA_signal   poly(A) signal: synthetic polyadenylation signal
   4554..4694    +  repeat_region  AAV2 ITR: inverted terminal repeat of adeno-associated virus serotype 2 inverted
   4699..4750    -  misc_feature   bom (fragment): basis of mobility region from pBR322
   4769..5224    +  rep_origin     f1 ori (sequence partly withheld): f1 bacteriophage origin of replication; arrow indicates direction of (+) strand synthesis
   5225..5274    -  misc_feature   bom (fragment): basis of mobility region from pBR322
   5376..5411    -  CDS            rop (fragment): Rop protein, which maintains plasmids at low copy number; rop
   5506..5610    +  promoter       AmpR promoter: bla
   5611..6471    +  CDS            AmpR: β-lactamase; bla; confers resistance to ampicillin, carbenicillin, and related antibiotics
>Addgene plasmid #205286 | pAAV_Ef1a_DIO_hTyrHA_minBack | addgene full sequence | sequence record 412577 | Addgene NGS Result
ATCCCTTAACGTGAGTTTTCGTTCCACTGAGCGTCAGACCCCGTAGAAAAGATCAAAGGATCTTCTTGAG
ATCCTTTTTTTCTGCGCGTAATCTGCTGCTTGCAAACAAAAAAACCACCGCTACCAGCGGTGGTTTGTTT
GCCGGATCAAGAGCTACCAACTCTTTTTCCGAAGGTAACTGGCTTCAGCAGAGCGCAGATACCAAATACT
GTTCTTCTAGTGTAGCCGTAGTTAGGCCACCACTTCAAGAACTCTGTAGCACCGCCTACATACCTCGCTC
TGCTAATCCTGTTACCAGTGGCTGCTGCCAGTGGCGATAAGTCGTGTCTTACCGGGTTGGACTCAAGACG
ATAGTTACCGGATAAGGCGCAGCGGTCGGGCTGAACGGGGGGTTCGTGCACACAGCCCAGCTTGGAGCGA
ACGACCTACACCGAACTGAGATACCTACAGCGTGAGCTATGAGAAAGCGCCACGCTTCCCGAAGGGAGAA
AGGCGGACAGGTATCCGGTAAGCGGCAGGGTCGGAACAGGAGAGCGCACGAGGGAGCTTCCAGGGGGAAA
CGCCTGGTATCTTTATAGTCCTGTCGGGTTTCGCCACCTCTGACTTGAGCGTCGATTTTTGTGATGCTCG
TCAGGGGGGCGGAGCCTATGGAAAAACGCCAGCAACGCGGCCTTTTTACGGTTCCTGGCCTTTTGCTGGC
CTTTTGCTCACATGTCCTGCAGGCAGCTGCGCGCTCGCTCGCTCACTGAGGCCGCCCGGGCGTCGGGCGA
CCTTTGGTCGCCCGGCCTCAGTGAGCGAGCGAGCGCGCAGAGAGGGAGTGGCCAACTCCATCACTAGGGG
TTCCTGCGGCCGCACGCGTAAGCTTTGCAAAGATGGATAAAGTTTTAAACAGAGAGGAATCTTTGCAGCT
AATGGACCTTCTAGGTCTTGAAAGGAGTGGGAATTGGCTCCGGTGCCCGTCAGTGGGCAGAGCGCACATC
GCCCACAGTCCCCGAGAAGTTGGGGGGAGGGGTCGGCAATTGAACCGGTGCCTAGAGAAGGTGGCGCGGG
GTAAACTGGGAAAGTGATGTCGTGTACTGGCTCCGCCTTTTTCCCGAGGGTGGGGGAGAACCGTATATAA
GTGCAGTAGTCGCCGTGAACGTTCTTTTTCGCAACGGGTTTGCCGCCAGAACACAGGTAAGTGCCGTGTG
TGGTTCCCGCGGGCCTGGCCTCTTTACGGGTTATGGCCCTTGCGTGCCTTGAATTACTTCCACCTGGCTG
CAGTACGTGATTCTTGATCCCGAGCTTCGGGTTGGAAGTGGGTGGGAGAGTTCGAGGCCTTGCGCTTAAG
GAGCCCCTTCGCCTCGTGCTTGAGTTGAGGCCTGGCCTGGGCGCTGGGGCCGCCGCGTGCGAATCTGGTG
GCACCTTCGCGCCTGTCTCGCTGCTTTCGATAAGTCTCTAGCCATTTAAAATTTTTGATGACCTGCTGCG
ACGCTTTTTTTCTGGCAAGATAGTCTTGTAAATGCGGGCCAAGATCTGCACACTGGTATTTCGGTTTTTG
GGGCCGCGGGCGGCGACGGGGCCCGTGCGTCCCAGCGCACATGTTCGGCGAGGCGGGGCCTGCGAGCGCG
GCCACCGAGAATCGGACGGGGGTAGTCTCAAGCTGGCCGGCCTGCTCTGGTGCCTGGCCTCGCGCCGCCG
TGTATCGCCCCGCCCTGGGCGGCAAGGCTGGCCCGGTCGGCACCAGTTGCGTGAGCGGAAAGATGGCCGC
TTCCCGGCCCTGCTGCAGGGAGCTCAAAATGGAGGACGCGGCGCTCGGGAGAGCGGGCGGGTGAGTCACC
CACACAAAGGAAAAGGGCCTTTCCGTCCTCAGCCGTCGCTTCATGTGACTCCACGGAGTACCGGGCGCCG
TCCAGGCACCTCGATTAGTTCTCGAGCTTTTGGAGTACGTCGTCTTTAGGTTGGGGGGAGGGGTTTTATG
CGATGGAGTTTCCCCACACTGAGTGGGTGGAGACTGAAGTTAGGCCAGCTTGGCACTTGATGTAATTCTC
CTTGGAATTTGCCCTTTTTGAGTTTGGATCTTGGTTCATTCTCAAGCCTCAGACAGTGGTTCAAAGTTTT
TTTCTTCCATTTCAGGTGTCGTGAGGTACCGGATCCTCTAGAGTCGACTCCGGAATAACTTCGTATAGGA
TACTTTATACGAAGTTATGCAGAATGGTAGCTGGATTGTAGCTGCTATTAGCAATATGAAACCTCTTAAT
AACTTCGTATAGCATACATTATACGAAGTTATGGCGCGCCTTAAGCGTAATCTGGAACATCGTATGGGTA
AAACTCCCCGGACCCAGCTGCTAAATGGCTCTGATACAAGCTGTGGTAATCCTCTTTCTCCATGAGGAGT
GGCTGCTTTTCTTCAGGAAGCTGCTTTCTCTTGTGACGACACAGCAAGCTCACAAGCCCTGCCAGCAGGG
CAGTGAGGACGGCCCCTACCATCGCCGCCCCAAGGAGCCATGACCAGATCCGACTCGCTTGTTCCAAATA
GGACTTAATGTAGTCTTGAAAAGAGTCTGGGTCTGAATCTTGTAGATAGCTATAGTCATAGCCCAGATCT
TTGGATGAAATAAAGAAATCACCATTTCTGTACAGTGGTATAAAAGGAACCATGTAGGATTCCCGGTTAT
GTCCAATGGGTGCATTGGCTTCTGGATAAACTTCTTGAAGAGGACGGTGCCTTCGGAGCCACTGCTCAAA
AATACTGTCAACAAATGCATGGTGAAGAAGGAAGATAGGATCGTTGGCAGATCCCTGTACCTGGGACATT
GTTCCATTCATATAGATGTGCAAGGCATTGTGCATGCTGCTTTGAGAGGCATCCGCTATCCCAGTAAGTG
GACTAGCAAATCCTTCCAGTGTATTTCTAAAGCTGAAATTGGCAGCTTTATCCATGGAACCAGATTCATA
TTGGGTCAAACTCAGGCAAAATTCTACATCAGCTGAAGAGGGGAGCCTTGGGGTTCTGGATTTGTCATGG
TTTCCAGGATTACGCCGTAAAGGTCCCTCGGGCGTTCCATTGCATAAAGACTGATGGCTGTTGTACTCCT
CCAATCGGCTACAGACAATCTGCCAAGAGGAGAAGAATGATGCTGGGCTGAGTAAGTTAGGATTTGTGGG
GTGCTGACCTCCCATGTACTCATCTGTGCAAATGTCACACTTTTCTGCATCCCGCCAGTCCCAATATGGA
ATAGTGAAGTTTTCATCTCCTGTCAGCTTCTGGATTTCTTGTTCCCACCGCAACAAGAAGAGTCTATGCC
AAGGCAGAAAAGCTGGTGCTTCATGGGCAAAATCAATGTCTCTCCAGATTTCAGATCCCCCAAGCAGTGC
ATCCATTGACACATAATAATGCATCCAGACAAAGAGGTCATAAATATTGATGTCGTTAAACATGGGTGTT
GATCCATTTTTCATTTGGCCATAGGTCCCTATGGGGATGACATAGTCTGAGCTGATGGTATGCTTTGCTA
AAGTGAGGTAGGCAAAAAATTTGTCCTTCTCTGGGGCACTCAAATCGAAGATGTTTCTTCTCACCAAGAG
TCGTCTCTCTGTGCAGTTTGGTCCCCAAAAGCCAAACTTGCAGTTTCCACAGTTGAATCCCATGAAGTTG
CCAGAGCACTGGCAGGTCCTATTATAAAAGACGGAAGGCCACGACTCCCGGTCATCCACCCCTGTGAAGG
GAAATTGAGGCCCAAGTGGTGCATTGGACAGAAGGATATTCTGACAGGAACCTCTGCCTGAAAGCTGGCC
ACAGGGACTCCTGTCCCCGCTCCACGGTGGACAGCATTCCTTCTCCATCAGGTTCTTAGAGGAGACACAG
GCTCTAGGGAAATGGCCAGCGGAGGTCTGGAAACTCCACAGCAGGCAGTACAAAACAGCCAGGAGCATCA
AGGTCTTAGGCTAGCATAACTTCGTATAAAGTATCCTATACGAAGTTATTTGCCTTAACCCAGAAATTAT
CACTGTTATTCTTTAGAATGGTGCAAAGAATAACTTCGTATAATGTATGCTATACGAAGTTATGAATTCA
AGCTTAATCAACCTCTGGATTACAAAATTTGTGAAAGATTGACTGATATTCTTAACTATGTTGCTCCTTT
TACGCTGTGTGGATATGCTGCTTTAATGCCTCTGTATCATGCTATTGCTTCCCGTATGGCTTTCGTTTTC
TCCTCCTTGTATAAATCCTGGTTGCTGTCTCTTTATGAGGAGTTGTGGCCCGTTGTCCGTCAACGTGGCG
TGGTGTGCTCTGTGTTTGCTGACGCAACCCCCACTGGCTGGGGCATTGCCACCACCTGTCAACTCCTTTC
TGGGACTTTCGCTTTCCCCCTCCCGATCGCCACGGCAGAACTCATCGCCGCCTGCCTTGCCCGCTGCTGG
ACAGGGGCTAGGTTGCTGGGCACTGATAATTCCGTGGTGTTGTCGGGGAAGCTGACGTCAGCGCTAATAA
AATCGCTATCCATCGAAGATGGATGTGTGTTGGTTTTTTGTGTGGGTAACCCACGTGCGGACCGAGCGGC
CGCAGGAACCCCTAGTGATGGAGTTGGCCACTCCCTCTCTGCGCGCTCGCTCGCTCACTGAGGCCGGGCG
ACCAAAGGTCGCCCGACGCCCGGGCTTTGCCCGGGCGGCCTCAGTGAGCGAGCGAGCGCGCAGCTGCCTG
CAGGGGCGCCTGATGCGGTATTTTCTCCTTACGCATCTGTGCGGTATTTCACACCGCATA
[95 nt withheld, positions 4751-4845]
T
[46 nt withheld, positions 4847-4892]
C
[141 nt withheld, positions 4894-5034]
CCTTTGACGTTGGAGTCCACGTTCTTT
[37 nt withheld, positions 5062-5098]
ACTCTATCTCGGGCTATTCTTTTGATTTATAAGGGATTTTGCCGATTTCGGTCTATTGGTTAAAAAATGA
GCTGATTTAACAAAAATTTAACGCGAATTTTAACAAAATATTAACGTTTACAATTTTATGGTGCACTCTC
AGTACAATCTGCTCTGATGCCGCATAGTTAAGCCAGCCCCGACACCCGCCAACACCCGCTGACGCGCCCT
GACGGGCTTGTCTGCTCCCGGCATCCGCTTACAGACAAGCTGTGACCGTCTCCGGGAGCTGCATGTGTCA
GAGGTTTTCACCGTCATCACCGAAACGCGCGAGACGAAAGGGCCTCGTGATACGCCTATTTTTATAGGTT
AATGTCATGATAATAATGGTTTCTTAGACGTCAGGTGGCACTTTTCGGGGAAATGTGCGCGGAACCCCTA
TTTGTTTATTTTTCTAAATACATTCAAATATGTATCCGCTCATGAGACAATAACCCTGATAAATGCTTCA
ATAATATTGAAAAAGGAAGAGTATGAGTATTCAACATTTCCGTGTCGCCCTTATTCCCTTTTTTGCGGCA
TTTTGCCTTCCTGTTTTTGCTCACCCAGAAACGCTGGTGAAAGTAAAAGATGCTGAAGATCAGTTGGGTG
CACGAGTGGGTTACATCGAACTGGATCTCAACAGCGGTAAGATCCTTGAGAGTTTTCGCCCCGAAGAACG
TTTTCCAATGATGAGCACTTTTAAAGTTCTGCTATGTGGCGCGGTATTATCCCGTATTGACGCCGGGCAA
GAGCAACTCGGTCGCCGCATACACTATTCTCAGAATGACTTGGTTGAGTACTCACCAGTCACAGAAAAGC
ATCTTACGGATGGCATGACAGTAAGAGAATTATGCAGTGCTGCCATAACCATGAGTGATAACACTGCGGC
CAACTTACTTCTGACAACGATCGGAGGACCGAAGGAGCTAACCGCTTTTTTGCACAACATGGGGGATCAT
GTAACTCGCCTTGATCGTTGGGAACCGGAGCTGAATGAAGCCATACCAAACGACGAGCGTGACACCACGA
TGCCTGTAGCAATGGCAACAACGTTGCGCAAACTATTAACTGGCGAACTACTTACTCTAGCTTCCCGGCA
ACAATTAATAGACTGGATGGAGGCGGATAAAGTTGCAGGACCACTTCTGCGCTCGGCCCTTCCGGCTGGC
TGGTTTATTGCTGATAAATCTGGAGCCGGTGAGCGTGGGTCTCGCGGTATCATTGCAGCACTGGGGCCAG
ATGGTAAGCCCTCCCGTATCGTAGTTATCTACACGACGGGGAGTCAGGCAACTATGGATGAACGAAATAG
ACAGATCGCTGAGATAGGTGCCTCACTGATTAAGCATTGGTAACTGTCAGACCAAGTTTACTCATATATA
CTTTAGATTGATTTAAAACTTCATTTTTAATTTAAAAGGATCTAGGTGAAGATCCTTTTTGATAATCTCA
TGACCAAA
